Addgene plasmid #42783: TAL3320
Depositing lab: Keith Joung. Depositing organization: Massachusetts General Hospital. Publication: Targeted gene disruption in somatic zebrafish cells using engineered TALENs. Sander JD, Cade L, Khayter C, Reyon D, Peterson RT, Joung JK, Yeh JR. Nat Biotechnol. 2011 Aug 5;29(8):697-8. doi: 10.1038/nbt.1934. PubMed 21822241.
Backbone
  Vector backbone: JDS74
  Backbone manufacturer: Addgene plasmid #32288
  Backbone size w/o insert (bp): 6447
  Vector type: Mammalian Expression ; T7
Growth in bacteria
  Bacterial resistance: Ampicillin, 100 μg/mL
  Growth temperature: 37°C
  Growth strain: XL1 Blue
  Copy number: High Copy
Gene/Insert
  Gene/Insert name: ZebrafishCommunity-NPVF-left (alt name: NPVF)
  Species: D. rerio (zebrafish)
  Insert size (bp): 1640
  Promoter: CMV
  Tag / fusion protein: 3X Flag (N terminal on backbone); WT FOKI (C terminal on backbone)
  Cloning method: Restriction Enzyme; 5′ cloning site N/A (destroyed during cloning); 3′ cloning site N/A (destroyed during cloning)
  Sequencing primers: 5′ CMV-F; 3′ BGH-rev
Terms and licenses: Academic/Nonprofit Terms; Industry Terms: Not Available to Industry
Depositor comments: Target binding site: TTAGCCCTCGGCATCCTG It is strongly recommended that users perform a diagnostic digest to verify this plasmid prior to use. For example, a double digest of the plasmid with BamHI and KpnI should result in two bands at 2.3kb and 5.8kb.
How to cite: TAL3320 was a gift from Keith Joung (Addgene plasmid # 42783 ; http://n2t.net/addgene:42783 ; RRID:Addgene_42783)
