[The description below was written by a language model from this plasmid's Addgene catalogue record.]
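Description:
TAL3320 is a TALEN expression plasmid built on the JDS74 backbone, a mammalian expression vector that also carries a T7 promoter. It encodes the "left" half of a TALE nuclease pair directed against the zebrafish (D. rerio) NPVF gene. The roughly 1.6 kb insert is an engineered array of TAL effector repeats that specifies recognition of one half-site in the target locus. It was placed into the approximately 6.4 kb backbone by restriction enzyme cloning, which destroyed the cloning sites at both junctions. The plasmid is maintained in E. coli at high copy number under ampicillin selection. The record does not name the origin of replication, and no feature table is available to confirm other elements.

The backbone supplies the parts that turn the repeat array into a functional nuclease: an N-terminal 3X FLAG tag for detecting the protein and a C-terminal wild-type FokI cleavage domain. Because FokI must dimerise to cut DNA, this construct is meant to be used with a matching "right" TALEN that binds the opposite strand nearby. The two FokI domains then meet over the spacer and introduce a double-strand break, whose error-prone repair can disrupt the gene. Expression is driven by the CMV promoter in mammalian cells, while the T7 designation indicates that the coding sequence can also be transcribed in vitro to make mRNA, the usual delivery route for zebrafish embryos. The associated work concerns targeted gene disruption in somatic zebrafish cells with engineered TALENs. The depositor advises confirming plasmid integrity by diagnostic digest before use, a sensible precaution for highly repetitive TALE arrays.
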