>Addgene plasmid #42783 | TAL3320 | depositor partial sequence | sequence record 57903 | TAL3320 sequence 2430 bps
TCTAGAGCTAGCACCATGGACTACAAAGACCATGACGGTGATTATAAAGATCATGACATCGATTACAAGG
ATGACGATGACAAGATGGCCCCCAAGAAGAAGAGGAAGGTGGGCATTCACCGCGGGGTACCTATGGTGGA
CTTGAGGACACTCGGTTATTCGCAACAGCAACAGGAGAAAATCAAGCCTAAGGTCAGGAGCACCGTCGCG
CAACACCACGAGGCGCTTGTGGGGCATGGCTTCACTCATGCGCATATTGTCGCGCTTTCACAGCACCCTG
CGGCGCTTGGGACGGTGGCTGTCAAATACCAAGATATGATTGCGGCCCTGCCCGAAGCCACGCACGAGGC
AATTGTAGGGGTCGGTAAACAGTGGTCGGGAGCGCGAGCACTTGAGGCGCTGCTGACTGTGGCGGGTGAG
CTTAGGGGGCCTCCGCTCCAGCTCGACACCGGGCAGCTGCTGAAGATCGCGAAGAGAGGGGGAGTAACAG
CGGTAGAGGCAGTGCACGCCTGGCGCAATGCGCTCACCGGGGCCCCCTTGAACCTGACCCCAGACCAGGT
AGTCGCAATCGCGTCAAACGGAGGGGGAAAGCAAGCCCTGGAAACCGTGCAAAGGTTGTTGCCGGTCCTT
TGTCAAGACCACGGCCTTACACCGGAGCAAGTCGTGGCCATTGCAAGCAACATCGGTGGCAAACAGGCTC
TTGAGACGGTTCAGAGACTTCTCCCAGTTCTCTGTCAAGCCCACGGGCTGACTCCCGATCAAGTTGTAGC
GATTGCGAATAACAATGGAGGGAAACAAGCATTGGAGACTGTCCAACGGCTCCTTCCCGTGTTGTGTCAA
GCCCACGGTTTGACGCCTGCACAAGTGGTCGCCATCGCCAGCCATGATGGCGGTAAGCAGGCGCTGGAAA
CAGTACAGCGCCTGCTGCCTGTACTGTGCCAGGATCATGGACTGACCCCAGACCAGGTAGTCGCAATCGC
GTCACATGACGGGGGAAAGCAAGCCCTGGAAACCGTGCAAAGGTTGTTGCCGGTCCTTTGTCAAGACCAC
GGCCTTACACCGGAGCAAGTCGTGGCCATTGCATCCCACGACGGTGGCAAACAGGCTCTTGAGACGGTTC
AGAGACTTCTCCCAGTTCTCTGTCAAGCCCACGGGCTGACTCCCGATCAAGTTGTAGCGATTGCGTCCAA
CGGTGGAGGGAAACAAGCATTGGAGACTGTCCAACGGCTCCTTCCCGTGTTGTGTCAAGCCCACGGTTTG
ACGCCTGCACAAGTGGTCGCCATCGCCAGCCATGATGGCGGTAAGCAGGCGCTGGAAACAGTACAGCGCC
TGCTGCCTGTACTGTGCCAGGATCATGGACTGACCCCAGACCAGGTAGTCGCAATCGCGAACAATAATGG
GGGAAAGCAAGCCCTGGAAACCGTGCAAAGGTTGTTGCCGGTCCTTTGTCAAGACCACGGCCTTACACCG
GAGCAAGTCGTGGCCATTGCAAATAATAACGGTGGCAAACAGGCTCTTGAGACGGTTCAGAGACTTCTCC
CAGTTCTCTGTCAAGCCCACGGGCTGACTCCCGATCAAGTTGTAGCGATTGCGTCGCATGACGGAGGGAA
ACAAGCATTGGAGACTGTCCAACGGCTCCTTCCCGTGTTGTGTCAAGCCCACGGTTTGACGCCTGCACAA
GTGGTCGCCATCGCCTCCAATATTGGCGGTAAGCAGGCGCTGGAAACAGTACAGCGCCTGCTGCCTGTAC
TGTGCCAGGATCATGGACTGACCCCAGACCAGGTAGTCGCAATCGCGTCAAACGGAGGGGGAAAGCAAGC
CCTGGAAACCGTGCAAAGGTTGTTGCCGGTCCTTTGTCAAGACCACGGCCTTACACCGGAGCAAGTCGTG
GCCATTGCATCCCACGACGGTGGCAAACAGGCTCTTGAGACGGTTCAGAGACTTCTCCCAGTTCTCTGTC
AAGCCCACGGGCTGACTCCCGATCAAGTTGTAGCGATTGCGTCGCATGACGGAGGGAAACAAGCATTGGA
GACTGTCCAACGGCTCCTTCCCGTGTTGTGTCAAGCCCACGGTTTGACGCCTGCACAAGTGGTCGCCATC
GCCTCGAATGGCGGCGGTAAGCAGGCGCTGGAAACAGTACAGCGCCTGCTGCCTGTACTGTGCCAGGATC
ATGGACTGACACCCGAACAGGTGGTCGCCATTGCTAATAATAACGGAGGACGGCCAGCCTTGGAGTCCAT
CGTAGCCCAATTGTCCAGGCCCGATCCCGCGTTGGCTGCGTTAACGAATGACCATCTGGTGGCGTTGGCA
TGTCTTGGTGGACGACCCGCGCTCGATGCAGTCAAAAAGGGTCTGCCTCATGCTCCCGCATTGATCAAAA
GAACCAACCGGCGGATTCCCGAGAGAACTTCCCATCGAGTCGCGGGATCC
