>Addgene plasmid #42783 | TAL3320 | addgene partial sequence | sequence record 60994 | JDS-TALEN-F 5'-TAGGGGTCGGTAAACAGTGG-3'
TGTGGCGGGTGAGCTTAGGGGGCCTCCGCTCCAGCTCGACACCGGGCAGCTGCTGAAGATCGCGAAGAGA
GGGGGAGTAACAGCGGTAGAGGCAGTGCACGCCTGGCGCAATGCGCTCACCGGGGCCCCCTTGAACCTGA
CCCCAGACCAGGTAGTCGCAATCGCGTCAAACGGAGGGGGAAAGCAAGCCCTGGAAACCGTGCAAAGGTT
GTTGCCGGTCCTTTGTCAAGACCACGGCCTTACACCGGAGCAAGTCGTGGCCATTGCAAGCAACATCGGT
GGCAAACAGGCTCTTGAGACGGTTCAGAGACTTCTCCCAGTTCTCTGTCAAGCCCACGGGCTGACTCCCG
ATCAAGTTGTAGCGATTGCGAATAACAATGGAGGGAAACAAGCATTGGAGACTGTCCAACGGCTCCTTCC
CGTGTTGTGTCAAGCCCACGGTTTGACGCCTGCACAAGTGGTCGCCATCGCCAGCCATGATGGCGGTAAG
CAGGCGCTGGAAACAGTACAGCGCCTGCTGCCTGTACTGTGCCAGGATCATGGACTGACCCCAGACCAGG
TAGTCGCAATCGCGTCACATGACGGGGGAAAGCAAGCCCTGGAAACCGTGCAAAGGTTGTTGCCGGTCCT
TTGTCAAGACCACGGCCTTACACCGGAGCAAGTCGTGGCCATTGCATCCCACGACGGTGGCAAACAGGCT
CTTGAGACGGTTCAGAGACTTCTCCCAGTTCTCTGTCAAGCCCACGGGCTGACTCCCGATCAAGTTGTAG
CGATTGCGTCCAACGGTGGAGGGAAACAAGCATTGGAGACTGTCCAACGGCTCCTTCCCGTGTTGTGTCA
AGCCCACGGTTTGACGCCTGCACAAGTGGTCGCCATCGCCAGCCATGATGGCGGTAAGCAGGCGCTGGAA
ACAGTACAGCGCCTGCTGCCTGTACTGTGCCAGGATCATGGACTGACCCCA
